>Addgene plasmid #126940 | Pk_MSP10-Cd4-bio-His | addgene full sequence | sequence record 245756 | Addgene NGS Result
GTGATGCGGTTTTGGCAGTACACCAATGGGCGTGGATAGCGGTTTGACTCACGGGGATTTCCAAGTCTCC
ACCCCATTGACGTCAATGGGAGTTTGTTTTGGCACCAAAATCAACGGGACTTTCCAAAATGTCGTAATAA
CCCCGCCCCGTTGACGCAAATGGGCGGTAGGCGTGTACGGTGGGAGGTCTATATAAGCAGAGCTCGTTTA
GTGAACCGTCAGATCCTCACTCTCTTCCGCATCGCTGTCTGCGAGGGCCAGCTGTTGGGCTCGCGGTTGA
GGACAAACTCTTCGCGGTCTTTCCAGTACTCTTGGATCGGAAACCCGTCGGCCTCCGAACGGTACTCCGC
CACCGAGGGACCTGAGCGAGTCCGCATCGACCGGATCGGAAAACCTCTCGAGAAAGGCGTCTAACCAGTC
ACAGTCGCAAGGTAGGCTGAGCACCGTGGCGGGCGGCAGCGGGTGGCGGTCGGGGTTGTTTCTGGCGGAG
GTGCTGCTGATGATGTAATTAAAGTAGGCGGTCTTGAGACGGCGGATGGTCGAGGTGAGGTGTGGCAGGC
TTGAGATCCAGCTGTTGGGGTGAGTACTCCCTCTCAAAAGCGGGCATTACTTCTGCGCTAAGATTGTCAG
TTTCCAAAAACGAGGAGGATTTGATATTCACCTGGCCCGATCTGGCCATACACTTGAGTGACAATGACAT
CCACTTTGCCTTTCTCTCCACAGGTGTCCACTCCCAGGTCCAAGTTTGCCACCATGGAGTTTCAGACCCA
GGTACTCATGTCCCTGCTGCTCTGCATGTCTGGTGCGGCCGCCAATGGCAATGAGCTGAAGGGCACAGAT
GGCGTGGACCCTCCCAAGCACCAGGACATCACCAACGACTACAACACCCTGGAACACATCAGCAGCGAGG
GCCAGATCAGCCGGCGGAACGACGATAGCACCATCCCTCAGAGCAACACCCAGCAGGAAGAGGAAGGCAG
CGACGTCAAAGAGGGCAACACCTTCCTGCACGGCAAGAACGTGGAAAAAGAGGTGGAAACCTACCTGATC
CAGGAAGAACAGAACAAAGTCAACCACGCCGACCTGGGCACCGGCAAGCAGGAAAAAGCCAGCCACCACG
TGCAGAAGAACGCCAACCTGCGGAGCACCAGCAAGAGCAGCTCTGAGGCCGCCGTGAACCAGGCCTACAA
CTTCGTGCAGCGGAACAGCGCCCCTCTGGGCAAGAACAAGGCCAACATCGAACAGGTGGCCAGAGCCCAG
GACGACATCGACACCACCGAGAACGACAACACCCACGACACCAAAGAGCACAACGCCGACGCCGACAACC
TGAACGGCGAGGGCGATAACGCCGAGAAGGGCAATACCGAGAATGCCGACGCCAAGAAGGACAACGCTGA
GGACGCCAACGCCGAAAAGGATATCGCCAAGAATGTGAACGCAGAGAAGGACATTGCCAAAAACGCCAAT
GCCGATACCGGCAAGGGCGGCGAGGAACACGAGGAACCCAGAATCAGCCCTCCCGCCGAGCAGCCTACCA
GAAACGCCCCTCCTCTGGACCATGCCGAGAAGATCAAGAACCGGCTGCTGAAAGAGGGCCGCGAGCTGAA
AGAAACCACCAGCATGATCGACAATACCGTGTACAACGTCGAGCAGATCATCCTCAAGACCAAGTTCTAC
ACCACCGCCATCCGGAACTTCGTCCTGTTCAAAGTGAACCACATCTGCGAGTACAGCAAGTGCGGCCCCA
ACGCCCGGTGCTACATCGTGGAAAAGGACAAAGAGGAATGCCGCTGTATCGCCAACTACATGCCCGACAA
CAGCGTGGACTACTTCAAGTGCATCCCCAAGACCGTGAAGGACTGCAGCAAAGAGAACGGCAACTGCGAC
GTGAACGCCGAGTGCAGCATCGACAAGAAAGAAAACATCAAGTGCCAGTGCAACCACGGCTATATCGGCG
ACGGCATCTTCTGCGTGCTGGGCTCTGGCGCGCCGTCGACCTCCATCACGGCCTATAAGAGTGAGGGGGA
GTCAGCGGAGTTCTCCTTCCCACTCAACCTTGGAGAGGAAAGCCTGCAGGGAGAGTTGAGATGGAAGGCA
GAGAAGGCTCCTTCTTCCCAGTCCTGGATCACCTTCTCCCTAAAGAACCAAAAGGTGTCTGTGCAGAAGT
CTACTAGCAACCCCAAGTTCCAGCTGTCCGAAACGCTCCCACTCACCCTTCAGATACCCCAGGTCTCCCT
TCAGTTTGCTGGTTCTGGCAACCTGACCCTGACTCTGGACAGAGGGATACTGTATCAGGAAGTGAACCTG
GTGGTGATGAAAGTGACTCAGCCCGACAGCAACACTTTGACCTGTGAGGTGATGGGACCCACCTCACCCA
AGATGAGACTGATCTTGAAGCAGGAGAATCAGGAGGCCAGGGTCTCCAGGCAGGAGAAAGTGATTCAAGT
GCAGGCCCCTGAAGCAGGGGTGTGGCAATGTCTACTGAGTGAAGGTGAAGAGGTCAAGATGGACTCCAAG
ATCCAGGTTTTATCCAAAGGGTTGAATTCCGGCAGCCTGCACCACATCCTGGACGCCCAGAAGATGCTGT
GGAACCACAGGGACAGGAACCTGCCTCCTCTGGCCCCTCTGGGCCCCCACCACCATCACCACCATTGAGT
CTAGACACGTGATTAATTAAGGATCCCCCGACCTCGACCTCTGGCTAATAAAGGAAATTTATTTTCATTG
CAATAGTGTGTTGGAATTTTTTGTGTCTCTCACTCGGAAGGACATATGGGAGGGCAAATCATTTGGTCGA
GATCCCTCGGAGATCTCTAGCTAGAGGATCGATCCCCGCCCCGGACGAACTAAACCTGACTACGACATCT
CTGCCCCTTCTTCGCGGGGCAGTGCATGTAATCCCTTCAGTTGGTTGGTACAACTTGCCAACTGGGCCCT
GTTCCACATGTGACACGGGGGGGGACCAAACACAAAGGGGTTCTCTGACTGTAGTTGACATCCTTATAAA
TGGATGTGCACATTTGCCAACACTGAGTGGCTTTCATCCTGGAGCAGACTTTGCAGTCTGTGGACTGCAA
CACAACATTGCCTTTATGTGTAACTCTTGGCTGAAGCTCTTACACCAATGCTGGGGGACATGTACCTCCC
AGGGGCCCAGGAAGACTACGGGAGGCTACACCAACGTCAATCAGAGGGGCCTGTGTAGCTACCGATAAGC
GGACCCTCAAGAGGGCATTAGCAATAGTGTTTATAAGGCCCCCTTGTTAACCCTAAACGGGTAGCATATG
CTTCCCGGGTAGTAGTATATACTATCCAGACTAACCCTAATTCAATAGCATATGTTACCCAACGGGAAGC
ATATGCTATCGAATTAGGGTTAGTAAAAGGGTCCTAAGGAACAGCGATATCTCCCACCCCATGAGCTGTC
ACGGTTTTATTTACATGGGGTCAGGATTCCACGAGGGTAGTGAACCATTTTAGTCACAAGGGCAGTGGCT
GAAGATCAAGGAGCGGGCAGTGAACTCTCCTGAATCTTCGCCTGCTTCTTCATTCTCCTTCGTTTAGCTA
ATAGAATAACTGCTGAGTTGTGAACAGTAAGGTGTATGTGAGGTGCTCGAAAACAAGGTTTCAGGTGACG
CCCCCAGAATAAAATTTGGACGGGGGGTTCAGTGGTGGCATTGTGCTATGACACCAATATAACCCTCACA
AACCCCTTGGGCAATAAATACTAGTGTAGGAATGAAACATTCTGAATATCTTTAACAATAGAAATCCATG
GGGTGGGGACAAGCCGTAAAGACTGGATGTCCATCTCACACGAATTTATGGCTATGGGCAACACATAATC
CTAGTGCAATATGATACTGGGGTTATTAAGATGTGTCCCAGGCAGGGACCAAGACAGGTGAACCATGTTG
TTACACTCTATTTGTAACAAGGGGAAAGAGAGTGGACGCCGACAGCAGCGGACTCCACTGGTTGTCTCTA
ACACCCCCGAAAATTAAACGGGGCTCCACGCCAATGGGGCCCATAAACAAAGACAAGTGGCCACTCTTTT
TTTTGAAATTGTGGAGTGGGGGCACGCGTCAGCCCCCACACGCCGCCCTGCGGTTTTGGACTGTAAAATA
AGGGTGTAATAACTTGGCTGATTGTAACCCCGCTAACCACTGCGGTCAAACCACTTGCCCACAAAACCAC
TAATGGCACCCCGGGGAATACCTGCATAAGTAGGTGGGCGGGCCAAGATAGGGGCGCGATTGCTGCGATC
TGGAGGACAAATTACACACACTTGCGCCTGAGCGCCAAGCACAGGGTTGTTGGTCCTCATATTCACGAGG
TCGCTGAGAGCACGGTGGGCTAATGTTGCCATGGGTAGCATATACTACCCAAATATCTGGATAGCATATG
CTATCCTAATCTATATCTGGGTAGCATAGGCTATCCTAATCTATATCTGGGTAGCATATGCTATCCTAAT
CTATATCTGGGTAGTATATGCTATCCTAATTTATATCTGGGTAGCATAGGCTATCCTAATCTATATCTGG
GTAGCATATGCTATCCTAATCTATATCTGGGTAGTATATGCTATCCTAATCTGTATCCGGGTAGCATATG
CTATCCTAATAGAGATTAGGGTAGTATATGCTATCCTAATTTATATCTGGGTAGCATATACTACCCAAAT
ATCTGGATAGCATATGCTATCCTAATCTATATCTGGGTAGCATATGCTATCCTAATCTATATCTGGGTAG
CATAGGCTATCCTAATCTATATCTGGGTAGCATATGCTATCCTAATCTATATCTGGGTAGTATATGCTAT
CCTAATTTATATCTGGGTAGCATAGGCTATCCTAATCTATATCTGGGTAGCATATGCTATCCTAATCTAT
ATCTGGGTAGTATATGCTATCCTAATCTGTATCCGGGTAGCATATGCTATCCTCATGATAAGCTGTCAAA
CATGAGAATTTTCTTGAAGACGAAAGGGCCTCGTGATACGCCTATTTTTATAGGTTAATGTCATGATAAT
AATGGTTTCTTAGACGTCAGGTGGCACTTTTCGGGGAAATGTGCGCGGAACCCCTATTTGTTTATTTTTC
TAAATACATTCAAATATGTATCCGCTCATGAGACAATAACCCTGATAAATGCTTCAATAATATTGAAAAA
GGAAGAGTATGAGTATTCAACATTTCCGTGTCGCCCTTATTCCCTTTTTTGCGGCATTTTGCCTTCCTGT
TTTTGCTCACCCAGAAACGCTGGTGAAAGTAAAAGATGCTGAAGATCAGTTGGGTGCACGAGTGGGTTAC
ATCGAACTGGATCTCAACAGCGGTAAGATCCTTGAGAGTTTTCGCCCCGAAGAACGTTTTCCAATGATGA
GCACTTTTAAAGTTCTGCTATGTGGCGCGGTATTATCCCGTGTTGACGCCGGGCAAGAGCAACTCGGTCG
CCGCATACACTATTCTCAGAATGACTTGGTTGAGTACTCACCAGTCACAGAAAAGCATCTTACGGATGGC
ATGACAGTAAGAGAATTATGCAGTGCTGCCATAACCATGAGTGATAACACTGCGGCCAACTTACTTCTGA
CAACGATCGGAGGACCGAAGGAGCTAACCGCTTTTTTGCACAACATGGGGGATCATGTAACTCGCCTTGA
TCGTTGGGAACCGGAGCTGAATGAAGCCATACCAAACGACGAGCGTGACACCACGATGCCTGCAGCAATG
GCAACAACGTTGCGCAAACTATTAACTGGCGAACTACTTACTCTAGCTTCCCGGCAACAATTAATAGACT
GGATGGAGGCGGATAAAGTTGCAGGACCACTTCTGCGCTCGGCCCTTCCGGCTGGCTGGTTTATTGCTGA
TAAATCTGGAGCCGGTGAGCGTGGGTCTCGCGGTATCATTGCAGCACTGGGGCCAGATGGTAAGCCCTCC
CGTATCGTAGTTATCTACACGACGGGGAGTCAGGCAACTATGGATGAACGAAATAGACAGATCGCTGAGA
TAGGTGCCTCACTGATTAAGCATTGGTAACTGTCAGACCAAGTTTACTCATATATACTTTAGATTGATTT
AAAACTTCATTTTTAATTTAAAAGGATCTAGGTGAAGATCCTTTTTGATAATCTCATGACCAAAATCCCT
TAACGTGAGTTTTCGTTCCACTGAGCGTCAGACCCCGTAGAAAAGATCAAAGGATCTTCTTGAGATCCTT
TTTTTCTGCGCGTAATCTGCTGCTTGCAAACAAAAAAACCACCGCTACCAGCGGTGGTTTGTTTGCCGGA
TCAAGAGCTACCAACTCTTTTTCCGAAGGTAACTGGCTTCAGCAGAGCGCAGATACCAAATACTGTTCTT
CTAGTGTAGCCGTAGTTAGGCCACCACTTCAAGAACTCTGTAGCACCGCCTACATACCTCGCTCTGCTAA
TCCTGTTACCAGTGGCTGCTGCCAGTGGCGATAAGTCGTGTCTTACCGGGTTGGACTCAAGACGATAGTT
ACCGGATAAGGCGCAGCGGTCGGGCTGAACGGGGGGTTCGTGCACACAGCCCAGCTTGGAGCGAACGACC
TACACCGAACTGAGATACCTACAGCGTGAGCTATGAGAAAGCGCCACGCTTCCCGAAGGGAGAAAGGCGG
ACAGGTATCCGGTAAGCGGCAGGGTCGGAACAGGAGAGCGCACGAGGGAGCTTCCAGGGGGAAACGCCTG
GTATCTTTATAGTCCTGTCGGGTTTCGCCACCTCTGACTTGAGCGTCGATTTTTGTGATGCTCGTCAGGG
GGGCGGAGCCTATGGAAAAACGCCAGCAACGCGGCCTTTTTACGGTTCCTGGCCTTTTGCTGGCCTTTTG
CTCACATGTTCTTTCCTGCGTTATCCCCTGATTCTGTGGATAACCGTATTACCGCCTTTGAGTGAGCTGA
TACCGCTCGCCGCAGCCGAACGACCGAGCGCAGCGAGTCAGTGAGCGAGGAAGCGGAAGAGCGCCCAATA
CGCAAACCGCCTCTCCCCGCGCGTTGGCCGATTCATTAATGCAGCTGGCACGACAGGTTTCCCGACTGGA
AAGCGGGCAGTGAGCGCAACGCAATTAATGTGAGTTAGCTCACTCATTAGGCACCCCAGGCTTTACACTT
TATGCTTCCGGCTCGTATGTTGTGTGGAATTGTGAGCGGATAACAATTTCACACAGGAAACAGCTATGAC
CATGATTACGCCAAGCTCTAGCTAGAGGTCGACCAATTCTCATGTTTGACAGCTTATCATCGCAGATCCG
GGCAACGTTGTTGCCATTGCTGCAGGCGCAGAACTGGTAGGTATGGAAGATCTATACATTGAATCAATAT
TGGCAATTAGCCATATTAGTCATTGGTTATATAGCATAAATCAATATTGGCTATTGGCCATTGCATACGT
TGTATCTATATCATAATATGTACATTTATATTGGCTCATGTCCAATATGACCGCCATGTTGACATTGATT
ATTGACTAGTTATTAATAGTAATCAATTACGGGGTCATTAGTTCATAGCCCATATATGGAGTTCCGCGTT
ACATAACTTACGGTAAATGGCCCGCCTGGCTGACCGCCCAACGACCCCCGCCCATTGACGTCAATAATGA
CGTATGTTCCCATAGTAACGCCAATAGGGACTTTCCATTGACGTCAATGGGTGGAGTATTTACGGTAAAC
TGCCCACTTGGCAGTACATCAAGTGTATCATATGCCAAGTCCGCCCCCTATTGACGTCAATGACGGTAAA
TGGCCCGCCTGGCATTATGCCCAGTACATGACCTTACGGGACTTTCCTACTTGGCAGTACATCTACGTAT
TAGTCATCGCTATTACCATG
Features (pLannotate 1.2.2; 19 found; start..end, strand, type, name):
      2..201     +  promoter       CMV promoter: human cytomegalovirus (CMV) immediate early promoter
    269..307     +  misc_feature   Ad SA (fragment): adenovirus major late transcript splice acceptor (Friedrich and Soriano, 1991)
    340..549     -  CDS            PTP (fragment): TERM_ADE02 - Experimental evidence at protein level: Swiss-Prot protein existence level 1. Protein covalently bound to the viral DNA that acts as a primer for viral genomic replication by DNA strand displacement. Assembles on the viral origin of replication in an initiation complex with viral polymerase, DBP, host NFIA and host POU2F1/OCT1. During initiation, the polymerase covalently couples the first dCTP with Ser- 580 of pTP. The terminal protein stimulates the template activity over 20 fold compared to protein-free templates. Neo-synthesized viral genomes are linked to two preterminal prot
    580..669     +  intron         chimeric intron (fragment): chimera between introns from adenovirus and immunoglobulin heavy chain genes
    688..734     +  CDS            IgH signal sequence (fragment): signal sequence from the mouse immunoglobulin heavy chain variable region
   1917..1933    -  promoter       SNR52 promoter (fragment): promoter for the S. cerevisiae small nucleolar RNA gene SNR52
   1987..2547    +  CDS            Cd4 (fragment): CD4_RAT - Experimental evidence at protein level: Swiss-Prot protein existence level 1. Integral membrane glycoprotein that plays an essential role in the immune response and serves multiple functions in responses against both external and internal offenses. In T-cells, functions primarily as a coreceptor for MHC class II molecule:peptide complex. The antigens presented by class II peptides are derived from extracellular proteins while class I peptides are derived from cytosolic proteins. Interacts simultaneously with the T-cell receptor (TCR) and the MHC class II presented by antigen presenti
   2707..2762    +  polyA_signal   β-globin poly(A) signal: rabbit β-globin polyadenylation signal (Gil and Proudfoot, 1987)
   3276..4957    -  rep_origin     oriP (fragment): Epstein-Barr virus oriP replication origin (Yates et al., 2000)
   5084..5188    +  promoter       AmpR promoter: bla
   5189..6049    +  CDS            AmpR: β-lactamase; bla; confers resistance to ampicillin, carbenicillin, and related antibiotics
   6220..6808    +  rep_origin     ori: high-copy-number ColE1/pMB1/pBR322/pUC origin of replication
   6991..7083    +  CDS            lacI (fragment): lac repressor; lacI; The lac repressor binds to the lac operator to inhibit transcription in E. coli. This inhibition can be relieved by adding lactose or isopropyl-β-D-thiogalactopyranoside (IPTG).
   7096..7117    +  protein_bind   CAP binding site: CAP binding activates transcription in the presence of cAMP. E. coli catabolite activator protein
   7132..7162    +  promoter       lac promoter: promoter for the E. coli lac operon
   7170..7186    +  protein_bind   lac operator: The lac repressor binds to the lac operator to inhibit transcription in E. coli. This inhibition can be relieved by adding lactose or isopropyl-β-D-thiogalactopyranoside (IPTG). lac repressor encoded by lacI
   7256..7272    +  promoter       tet promoter (fragment): E. coli promoter for tetracycline efflux protein gene
   7282..7307    -  CDS            bla(M) (fragment): β-lactamase lacking the signal sequence; bla(M); allows cytosolic expression of β-lactamase
   7481..7860    +  enhancer       CMV enhancer: human cytomegalovirus immediate early enhancer
