[The description below was written by a language model from this plasmid's Addgene catalogue record and pLannotate feature annotations shown in this document.]
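Description:
Pk_MSP10-Cd4-bio-His is a mammalian expression plasmid built on the pTT3 backbone for producing a soluble, secreted recombinant form of the Plasmodium knowlesi merozoite surface protein MSP10 (PKNH_1129800). It is propagated in E. coli through a high-copy ColE1/pUC-type origin with ampicillin selection (AmpR under its own bla promoter). The backbone also carries an Epstein-Barr virus oriP element, which supports episomal maintenance and improved yields in cells that express EBNA1. No mammalian selection marker is annotated, which fits a transient transfection vector.

Expression is driven by the CMV enhancer and promoter. The enhancer spans the numbering origin of the circular map. Downstream lie adenovirus-derived leader and splice sequences and a chimeric intron fragment, which typically enhance transcript processing and translation. The short adenoviral PTP hit on the opposite strand probably reflects this leader region rather than a functional coding sequence. A fragment of a mouse immunoglobulin heavy chain signal sequence precedes the chemically synthesised MSP10 insert of about 1.2 kb, cloned between retained NotI and AscI sites. The insert itself is not annotated in the feature table but occupies the gap before the Cd4 segment. It is fused at the C terminus to domains 3 and 4 of rat Cd4, a peptide substrate for enzymatic biotinylation, and a 6xHis tag, and the transcript ends at a rabbit β-globin polyadenylation signal. The tags allow purification by nickel affinity, antibody detection through Cd4, and oriented capture on streptavidin surfaces. Small lac, tet, SNR52 and bla(M) fragments appear to be backbone remnants or chance matches. The plasmid belongs to a panel of antigens from human-infective Plasmodium species intended for serological surveillance.
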