Addgene plasmid #126940: Pk_MSP10-Cd4-bio-His
Purpose: Expression of recombinant P. knowlesi protein in mammalian cells
Depositing lab: Gavin Wright. Depositing organization: Wellcome Sanger Institute. Publication: A panel of recombinant proteins from human-infective Plasmodium species for serological surveillance. Muller-Sienerth N, Shilts J, Kadir KA, Yman V, Homann MV, Asghar M, Ngasala B, Singh B, Farnert A, Wright GJ. Malar J. 2020 Jan 17;19(1):31. doi: 10.1186/s12936-020-3111-5. PubMed 31952523.
Backbone
  Vector backbone: pTT3
  Backbone manufacturer: Yves Durocher, NRC
  Backbone size w/o insert (bp): 6688
  Total vector size (bp): 7860
  Vector type: Mammalian Expression
Growth in bacteria
  Bacterial resistance: Ampicillin, 100 μg/mL
  Growth temperature: 37°C
  Growth strain: DH5alpha
  Copy number: High Copy
Gene/Insert
  Gene/Insert name: MSP10 (alt names: PKNH_1129800; PKH_112880)
  Species: Plasmodium knowlesi
  Insert size (bp): 1172
  GenBank ID: CAQ40875.1
  Entrez Gene: PKH_112880 (a.k.a. PKH_112880)
  Promoter: CMV
  Tag / fusion protein: ratCd4(d3+4)-bio-6His (C terminal on backbone)
  Cloning method: Restriction Enzyme; 5′ cloning site NotI (not destroyed); 3′ cloning site AscI (not destroyed)
  Sequencing primers: 5′ CMV-F
Resource information
  A portion of this plasmid was derived from a plasmid made by: Insert was chemically synthesised.
Terms and licenses: Academic/Nonprofit Terms; Industry Terms: Not Available to Industry
How to cite: Pk_MSP10-Cd4-bio-His was a gift from Gavin Wright (Addgene plasmid # 126940 ; http://n2t.net/addgene:126940 ; RRID:Addgene_126940)
